>Addgene plasmid #76752 | HIPK2 gRNA (BRDN0001147868) | addgene full sequence | sequence record 186436 | Addgene Assembled Sequence
CCCGGGTGCAAAGATGGATAAAGTTTTAAACAGAGAGGAATCTTTGCAGCTAATGGACCTTCTAGGTCTT
GAAAGGAGTGGGAATTGGCTCCGGTGCCCGTCAGTGGGCAGAGCGCACATCGCCCACAGTCCCCGAGAAG
TTGGGGGGAGGGGTCGGCAATTGATCCGGTGCCTAGAGAAGGTGGCGCGGGGTAAACTGGGAAAGTGATG
TCGTGTACTGGCTCCGCCTTTTTCCCGAGGGTGGGGGAGAACCGTATATAAGTGCAGTAGTCGCCGTGAA
CGTTCTTTTTCGCAACGGGTTTGCCGCCAGAACACAGGTAAGTGCCGTGTGTGGTTCCCGCGGGCCTGGC
CTCTTTACGGGTTATGGCCCTTGCGTGCCTTGAATTACTTCCACCTGGCTGCAGTACGTGATTCTTGATC
CCGAGCTTCGGGTTGGAAGTGGGTGGGAGAGTTCGAGGCCTTGCGCTTAAGGAGCCCCTTCGCCTCGTGC
TTGAGTTGAGGCCTGGCCTGGGCGCTGGGGCCGCCGCGTGCGAATCTGGTGGCACCTTCGCGCCTGTCTC
GCTGCTTTCGATAAGTCTCTAGCCATTTAAAATTTTTGATGACCTGCTGCGACGCTTTTTTTCTGGCAAG
ATAGTCTTGTAAATGCGGGCCAAGATCTGCACACTGGTATTTCGGTTTTTGGGGCCGCGGGCGGCGACGG
GGCCCGTGCGTCCCAGCGCACATGTTCGGCGAGGCGGGGCCTGCGAGCGCGGCCACCGAGAATCGGACGG
GGGTAGTCTCAAGCTGGCCGGCCTGCTCTGGTGCCTGGCCTCGCGCCGCCGTGTATCGCCCCGCCCTGGG
CGGCAAGGCTGGCCCGGTCGGCACCAGTTGCGTGAGCGGAAAGATGGCCGCTTCCCGGCCCTGCTGCAGG
GAGCTCAAAATGGAGGACGCGGCGCTCGGGAGAGCGGGCGGGTGAGTCACCCACACAAAGGAAAAGGGCC
TTTCCGTCCTCAGCCGTCGCTTCATGTGACTCCACGGAGTACCGGGCGCCGTCCAGGCACCTCGATTAGT
TCTCGAGCTTTTGGAGTACGTCGTCTTTAGGTTGGGGGGAGGGGTTTTATGCGATGGAGTTTCCCCACAC
TGAGTGGGTGGAGACTGAAGTTAGGCCAGCTTGGCACTTGATGTAATTCTCCTTGGAATTTGCCCTTTTT
GAGTTTGGATCTTGGTTCATTCTCAAGCCTCAGACAGTGGTTCAAAGTTTTTTTCTTCCATTTCAGGTGT
CGTGACGTACGGCCACCATGACCGAGTACAAGCCCACGGTGCGCCTCGCCACCCGCGACGACGTCCCCAG
GGCCGTACGCACCCTCGCCGCCGCGTTCGCCGACTACCCCGCCACGCGCCACACCGTCGATCCGGACCGC
CACATCGAGCGGGTCACCGAGCTGCAAGAACTCTTCCTCACGCGCGTCGGGCTCGACATCGGCAAGGTGT
GGGTCGCGGACGACGGCGCCGCCGTGGCGGTCTGGACCACGCCGGAGAGCGTCGAAGCGGGGGCGGTGTT
CGCCGAGATCGGCCCGCGCATGGCCGAGTTGAGCGGTTCCCGGCTGGCCGCGCAGCAACAGATGGAAGGC
CTCCTGGCGCCGCACCGGCCCAAGGAGCCCGCGTGGTTCCTGGCCACCGTCGGAGTCTCGCCCGACCACC
AGGGCAAGGGTCTGGGCAGCGCCGTCGTGCTCCCCGGAGTGGAGGCGGCCGAGCGCGCCGGGGTGCCCGC
CTTCCTGGAGACCTCCGCGCCCCGCAACCTCCCCTTCTACGAGCGGCTCGGCTTCACCGTCACCGCCGAC
GTCGAGGTGCCCGAAGGACCGCGCACCTGGTGCATGACCCGCAAGCCCGGTGCCTGAACGCGTTAAGTCG
ACAATCAACCTCTGGATTACAAAATTTGTGAAAGATTGACTGGTATTCTTAACTATGTTGCTCCTTTTAC
GCTATGTGGATACGCTGCTTTAATGCCTTTGTATCATGCTATTGCTTCCCGTATGGCTTTCATTTTCTCC
TCCTTGTATAAATCCTGGTTGCTGTCTCTTTATGAGGAGTTGTGGCCCGTTGTCAGGCAACGTGGCGTGG
TGTGCACTGTGTTTGCTGACGCAACCCCCACTGGTTGGGGCATTGCCACCACCTGTCAGCTCCTTTCCGG
GACTTTCGCTTTCCCCCTCCCTATTGCCACGGCGGAACTCATCGCCGCCTGCCTTGCCCGCTGCTGGACA
GGGGCTCGGCTGTTGGGCACTGACAATTCCGTGGTGTTGTCGGGGAAATCATCGTCCTTTCCTTGGCTGC
TCGCCTGTGTTGCCACCTGGATTCTGCGCGGGACGTCCTTCTGCTACGTCCCTTCGGCCCTCAATCCAGC
GGACCTTCCTTCCCGCGGCCTGCTGCCGGCTCTGCGGCCTCTTCCGCGTCTTCGCCTTCGCCCTCAGACG
AGTCGGATCTCCCTTTGGGCCGCCTCCCCGCGTCGACTTTAAGACCAATGACTTACAAGGCAGCTGTAGA
TCTTAGCCACTTTTTAAAAGAAAAGGGGGGACTGGAAGGGCTAATTCACTCCCAACGAAGACAAGATCTG
CTTTTTGCTTGTACTGGGTCTCTCTGGTTAGACCAGATCTGAGCCTGGGAGCTCTCTGGCTAACTAGGGA
ACCCACTGCTTAAGCCTCAATAAAGCTTGCCTTGAGTGCTTCAAGTAGTGTGTGCCCGTCTGTTGTGTGA
CTCTGGTAACTAGAGATCCCTCAGACCCTTTTAGTCAGTGTGGAAAATCTCTAGCAGTACGTATAGTAGT
TCATGTCATCTTATTATTCAGTATTTATAACTTGCAAAGAAATGAATATCAGAGAGTGAGAGGAACTTGT
TTATTGCAGCTTATAATGGTTACAAATAAAGCAATAGCATCACAAATTTCACAAATAAAGCATTTTTTTC
ACTGCATTCTAGTTGTGGTTTGTCCAAACTCATCAATGTATCTTATCATGTCTGGCTCTAGCTATCCCGC
CCCTAACTCCGCCCATCCCGCCCCTAACTCCGCCCAGTTCCGCCCATTCTCCGCCCCATGGCTGACTAAT
TTTTTTTATTTATGCAGAGGCCGAGGCCGCCTCGGCCTCTGAGCTATTCCAGAAGTAGTGAGGAGGCTTT
TTTGGAGGCCTAGGGACGTACCCAATTCGCCCTATAGTGAGTCGTATTACGCGCGCTCACTGGCCGTCGT
TTTACAACGTCGTGACTGGGAAAACCCTGGCGTTACCCAACTTAATCGCCTTGCAGCACATCCCCCTTTC
GCCAGCTGGCGTAATAGCGAAGAGGCCCGCACCGATCGCCCTTCCCAACAGTTGCGCAGCCTGAATGGCG
AATGGG
[124 nt withheld, positions 3367-3490]
C
[91 nt withheld, positions 3492-3582]
A
[49 nt withheld, positions 3584-3632]
CCTTTGACGTTGGAGTCCACGTTCTTT
[37 nt withheld, positions 3660-3696]
ACCCTATCTCGGTCTATTCTTTTGATTTATAAGGGATTTTGCCGATTTCGGCCTATTGGTTAAAAAATGA
GCTGATTTAACAAAAATTTAACGCGAATTTTAACAAAATATTAACGCTTACAATTTAGGTGGCACTTTTC
GGGGAAATGTGCGCGGAACCCCTATTTGTTTATTTTTCTAAATACATTCAAATATGTATCCGCTCATGAG
ACAATAACCCTGATAAATGCTTCAATAATATTGAAAAAGGAAGAGTATGAGTATTCAACATTTCCGTGTC
GCCCTTATTCCCTTTTTTGCGGCATTTTGCCTTCCTGTTTTTGCTCACCCAGAAACGCTGGTGAAAGTAA
AAGATGCTGAAGATCAGTTGGGTGCACGAGTGGGTTACATCGAACTGGATCTCAACAGCGGTAAGATCCT
TGAGAGTTTTCGCCCCGAAGAACGTTTTCCAATGATGAGCACTTTTAAAGTTCTGCTATGTGGCGCGGTA
TTATCCCGTATTGACGCCGGGCAAGAGCAACTCGGTCGCCGCATACACTATTCTCAGAATGACTTGGTTG
AGTACTCACCAGTCACAGAAAAGCATCTTACGGATGGCATGACAGTAAGAGAATTATGCAGTGCTGCCAT
AACCATGAGTGATAACACTGCGGCCAACTTACTTCTGACAACGATCGGAGGACCGAAGGAGCTAACCGCT
TTTTTGCACAACATGGGGGATCATGTAACTCGCCTTGATCGTTGGGAACCGGAGCTGAATGAAGCCATAC
CAAACGACGAGCGTGACACCACGATGCCTGTAGCAATGGCAACAACGTTGCGCAAACTATTAACTGGCGA
ACTACTTACTCTAGCTTCCCGGCAACAATTAATAGACTGGATGGAGGCGGATAAAGTTGCAGGACCACTT
CTGCGCTCGGCCCTTCCGGCTGGCTGGTTTATTGCTGATAAATCTGGAGCCGGTGAGCGTGGGTCTCGCG
GTATCATTGCAGCACTGGGGCCAGATGGTAAGCCCTCCCGTATCGTAGTTATCTACACGACGGGGAGTCA
GGCAACTATGGATGAACGAAATAGACAGATCGCTGAGATAGGTGCCTCACTGATTAAGCATTGGTAACTG
TCAGACCAAGTTTACTCATATATACTTTAGATTGATTTAAAACTTCATTTTTAATTTAAAAGGATCTAGG
TGAAGATCCTTTTTGATAATCTCATGACCAAAATCCCTTAACGTGAGTTTTCGTTCCACTGAGCGTCAGA
CCCCGTAGAAAAGATCAAAGGATCTTCTTGAGATCCTTTTTTTCTGCGCGTAATCTGCTGCTTGCAAACA
AAAAAACCACCGCTACCAGCGGTGGTTTGTTTGCCGGATCAAGAGCTACCAACTCTTTTTCCGAAGGTAA
CTGGCTTCAGCAGAGCGCAGATACCAAATACTGTTCTTCTAGTGTAGCCGTAGTTAGGCCACCACTTCAA
GAACTCTGTAGCACCGCCTACATACCTCGCTCTGCTAATCCTGTTACCAGTGGCTGCTGCCAGTGGCGAT
AAGTCGTGTCTTACCGGGTTGGACTCAAGACGATAGTTACCGGATAAGGCGCAGCGGTCGGGCTGAACGG
GGGGTTCGTGCACACAGCCCAGCTTGGAGCGAACGACCTACACCGAACTGAGATACCTACAGCGTGAGCT
ATGAGAAAGCGCCACGCTTCCCGAAGGGAGAAAGGCGGACAGGTATCCGGTAAGCGGCAGGGTCGGAACA
GGAGAGCGCACGAGGGAGCTTCCAGGGGGAAACGCCTGGTATCTTTATAGTCCTGTCGGGTTTCGCCACC
TCTGACTTGAGCGTCGATTTTTGTGATGCTCGTCAGGGGGGCGGAGCCTATGGAAAAACGCCAGCAACGC
GGCCTTTTTACGGTTCCTGGCCTTTTGCTGGCCTTTTGCTCACATGTTCTTTCCTGCGTTATCCCCTGAT
TCTGTGGATAACCGTATTACCGCCTTTGAGTGAGCTGATACCGCTCGCCGCAGCCGAACGACCGAGCGCA
GCGAGTCAGTGAGCGAGGAAGCGGAAGAGCGCCCAATACGCAAACCGCCTCTCCCCGCGCGTTGGCCGAT
TCATTAATGCAGCTGGCACGACAGGTTTCCCGACTGGAAAGCGGGCAGTGAGCGCAACGCAATTAATGTG
AGTTAGCTCACTCATTAGGCACCCCAGGCTTTACACTTTATGCTTCCGGCTCGTATGTTGTGTGGAATTG
TGAGCGGATAACAATTTCACACAGGAAACAGCTATGACCATGATTACGCCAAGCGCGCAATTAACCCTCA
CTAAAGGGAACAAAAGCTGGAGCTGCAAGCTTAATGTAGTCTTATGCAATACTCTTGTAGTCTTGCAACA
TGGTAACGATGAGTTAGCAACATGCCTTACAAGGAGAGAAAAAGCACCGTGCATGCCGATTGGTGGAAGT
AAGGTGGTACGATCGTGCCTTATTAGGAAGGCAACAGACGGGTCTGACATGGATTGGACGAACCACTGAA
TTGCCGCATTGCAGAGATATTGTATTTAAGTGCCTAGCTCGATACATAAACGGGTCTCTCTGGTTAGACC
AGATCTGAGCCTGGGAGCTCTCTGGCTAACTAGGGAACCCACTGCTTAAGCCTCAATAAAGCTTGCCTTG
AGTGCTTCAAGTAGTGTGTGCCCGTCTGTTGTGTGACTCTGGTAACTAGAGATCCCTCAGACCCTTTTAG
TCAGTGTGGAAAATCTCTAGCAGTGGCGCCCGAACAGGGACTTGAAAGCGAAAGGGAAACCAGAGGAGCT
CTCTCGACGCAGGACTCGGCTTGCTGAAGCGCGCACGGCAAGAGGCGAGGGGCGGCGACTGGTGAGTACG
CCAAAAATTTTGACTAGCGGAGGCTAGAAGGAGAGAGATGGGTGCGAGAGCGTCAGTATTAAGCGGGGGA
GAATTAGATCGCGATGGGAAAAAATTCGGTTAAGGCCAGGGGGAAAGAAAAAATATAAATTAAAACATAT
AGTATGGGCAAGCAGGGAGCTAGAACGATTCGCAGTTAATCCTGGCCTGTTAGAAACATCAGAAGGCTGT
AGACAAATACTGGGACAGCTACAACCATCCCTTCAGACAGGATCAGAAGAACTTAGATCATTATATAATA
CAGTAGCAACCCTCTATTGTGTGCATCAAAGGATAGAGATAAAAGACACCAAGGAAGCTTTAGACAAGAT
AGAGGAAGAGCAAAACAAAAGTAAGACCACCGCACAGCAAGCGGCCGCTGATCTTCAGACCTGGAGGAGG
AGATATGAGGGACAATTGGAGAAGTGAATTATATAAATATAAAGTAGTAAAAATTGAACCATTAGGAGTA
GCACCCACCAAGGCAAAGAGAAGAGTGGTGCAGAGAGAAAAAAGAGCAGTGGGAATAGGAGCTTTGTTCC
TTGGGTTCTTGGGAGCAGCAGGAAGCACTATGGGCGCAGCGTCAATGACGCTGACGGTACAGGCCAGACA
ATTATTGTCTGGTATAGTGCAGCAGCAGAACAATTTGCTGAGGGCTATTGAGGCGCAACAGCATCTGTTG
CAACTCACAGTCTGGGGCATCAAGCAGCTCCAGGCAAGAATCCTGGCTGTGGAAAGATACCTAAAGGATC
AACAGCTCCTGGGGATTTGGGGTTGCTCTGGAAAACTCATTTGCACCACTGCTGTGCCTTGGAATGCTAG
TTGGAGTAATAAATCTCTGGAACAGATTTGGAATCACACGACCTGGATGGAGTGGGACAGAGAAATTAAC
AATTACACAAGCTTAATACACTCCTTAATTGAAGAATCGCAAAACCAGCAAGAAAAGAATGAACAAGAAT
TATTGGAATTAGATAAATGGGCAAGTTTGTGGAATTGGTTTAACATAACAAATTGGCTGTGGTATATAAA
ATTATTCATAATGATAGTAGGAGGCTTGGTAGGTTTAAGAATAGTTTTTGCTGTACTTTCTATAGTGAAT
AGAGTTAGGCAGGGATATTCACCATTATCGTTTCAGACCCACCTCCCAACCCCGAGGGGACCCAGAGAGG
GCCTATTTCCCATGATTCCTTCATATTTGCATATACGATACAAGGCTGTTAGAGAGATAATTAGAATTAA
TTTGACTGTAAACACAAAGATATTAGTACAAAATACGTGACGTAGAAAGTAATAATTTCTTGGGTAGTTT
GCAGTTTTAAAATTATGTTTTAAAATGGACTATCATATGCTTACCGTAACTTGAAAGTATTTCGATTTCT
TGGCTTTATATATCTTGTGGAAAGGACGAAACACCGACTGGGCGAATGTATTTGAGGTTTTAGAGCTAGA
AATAGCAAGTTAAAATAAGGCTAGTCCGTTATCAACTTGAAAAAGTGGCACCGAGTCGGTGCTTTTTTAA
GCTTGGCGTAACTAGATCTTGAGACAAATGGCAGTATTCATCCACAATTTTAAAAGAAAAGGGGGGATTG
GGGGGTACAGTGCAGGGGAAAGAATAGTAGACATAATAGCAACAGACATACAAACTAAAGAATTACAAAA
ACAAATTACAAAAATTCAAAATTTTCGGGTTTATTACAGGGACAGCAGAGATCCACTTTGGCGCCGGCTC
GAGGGGG
Features (pLannotate 1.2.2; 29 found; start..end, strand, type, name):
     14..80      +  CDS            small t antigen (fragment): SV40 (simian virus 40) small t antigen
    106..317     +  promoter       EF-1α core promoter: core promoter for human elongation factor EF-1α
    318..1256    +  intron         EF-1α intron A: intron upstream of the start codon of human EF-1α
   1278..1877    +  CDS            PuroR (fragment): puromycin N-acetyltransferase; pac from Streptomyces; confers resistance to puromycin
   1893..2481    +  misc_feature   WPRE: woodchuck hepatitis virus posttranscriptional regulatory element
   2532..2551    +  misc_feature   cPPT/CTS (fragment): central polypurine tract and central termination sequence of HIV-1
   2553..2786    +  LTR            3' LTR (ΔU3): self-inactivating 3' long terminal repeat (LTR) from HIV-1
   2864..2985    +  polyA_signal   SV40 poly(A) signal: SV40 polyadenylation signal
   3025..3160    +  rep_origin     SV40 ori: SV40 origin of replication
   3181..3199    -  promoter       T7 promoter: promoter for bacteriophage T7 RNA polymerase
   3207..3362    +  CDS            lacZα (fragment): LacZα fragment of β-galactosidase; lacZ fragment
   3367..3795    +  rep_origin     f1 ori (sequence partly withheld): f1 bacteriophage origin of replication; arrow indicates direction of (+) strand synthesis
   3848..3952    +  promoter       AmpR promoter: bla
   3953..4813    +  CDS            AmpR: β-lactamase; bla; confers resistance to ampicillin, carbenicillin, and related antibiotics
   4984..5572    +  rep_origin     ori: high-copy-number ColE1/pMB1/pBR322/pUC origin of replication
   5755..5847    +  CDS            lacI (fragment): lac repressor; lacI; The lac repressor binds to the lac operator to inhibit transcription in E. coli. This inhibition can be relieved by adding lactose or isopropyl-β-D-thiogalactopyranoside (IPTG).
   5860..5881    +  protein_bind   CAP binding site: CAP binding activates transcription in the presence of cAMP. E. coli catabolite activator protein
   5896..5926    +  promoter       lac promoter: promoter for the E. coli lac operon
   5934..5950    +  protein_bind   lac operator: The lac repressor binds to the lac operator to inhibit transcription in E. coli. This inhibition can be relieved by adding lactose or isopropyl-β-D-thiogalactopyranoside (IPTG). lac repressor encoded by lacI
   5995..6013    +  promoter       T3 promoter: promoter for bacteriophage T3 RNA polymerase
   6041..6267    +  promoter       RSV promoter: Rous sarcoma virus enhancer/promoter
   6268..6448    +  LTR            5' LTR (truncated): truncated 5' long terminal repeat (LTR) from HIV-1
   6495..6620    +  misc_feature   HIV-1 Ψ: packaging signal of human immunodeficiency virus type 1
   6604..6967    +  CDS            HIV-1 gag (fragment): gag protein from human immunodeficiency virus 1; gag
   7113..7346    +  misc_feature   RRE: The Rev response element (RRE) of HIV-1 allows for Rev-dependent mRNA export from the nucleus to the cytoplasm.
   7723..7749    +  CDS            Rev (fragment): human immunodeficiency virus 1 (HIV-1) Rev protein; rev; enhances nuclear export of unspliced and incompletely spliced viral mRNAs
   7753..7993    +  promoter       U6 promoter: RNA polymerase III promoter for human U6 snRNA
   8023..8098    +  misc_RNA       gRNA scaffold: guide RNA scaffold for the Streptococcus pyogenes CRISPR/Cas9 system
   8154..8271    +  misc_feature   cPPT/CTS: central polypurine tract and central termination sequence of HIV-1
