[The description below was written by a language model from this plasmid's Addgene catalogue record and pLannotate feature annotations shown in this document.]
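Description:
HIPK2 gRNA (BRDN0001147868) is a third-generation lentiviral guide RNA plasmid built on the lentiGuide-Puro backbone and designed to direct Streptococcus pyogenes Cas9 to the human HIPK2 kinase gene. It is propagated in E. coli as a high-copy plasmid through a ColE1/pUC-type origin and selected with ampicillin via the β-lactamase gene. An f1 origin, an SV40 origin and poly(A) signal, and remnants of a lac/T7/T3 cloning region are also present in the bacterial backbone.

The lentiviral portion begins with an RSV promoter fused to a truncated HIV-1 5' LTR, which makes genomic RNA production in packaging cells independent of Tat. This is followed by the Ψ packaging signal with a partial gag sequence and by the Rev response element for Rev-dependent nuclear export. A human U6 RNA polymerase III promoter then drives the HIPK2-specific 20-nt spacer joined to the Cas9 gRNA scaffold, with a cPPT/CTS element downstream to aid nuclear import of the preintegration complex. A separate cassette uses the EF-1α core promoter with its intron A to express puromycin N-acetyltransferase for selecting transduced mammalian cells, and a WPRE enhances transcript expression. The self-inactivating ΔU3 3' LTR closes the transfer cassette.

The plasmid carries no Cas9, so it must be used with a separate Cas9 vector or in cells already expressing the nuclease. The guide was designed against two HIPK2 reference transcripts and belongs to a human kinome gRNA collection. It is suited to knockout of HIPK2 in individual experiments.
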