Addgene plasmid #76752: HIPK2 gRNA (BRDN0001147868)
Purpose: 3rd generation lentiviral gRNA plasmid targeting human HIPK2
Depositing lab: John Doench & David Root. Depositing organization: Broad Institute. Publication: Optimized sgRNA design to maximize activity and minimize off-target effects of CRISPR-Cas9. Doench JG, Fusi N, Sullender M, Hegde M, Vaimberg EW, Donovan KF, Smith I, Tothova Z, Wilen C, Orchard R, Virgin HW, Listgarten J, Root DE. Nat Biotechnol. 2016 Jan 18. doi: 10.1038/nbt.3437. PubMed 26780180.
Backbone
  Vector backbone: lentiGuide-Puro
  Backbone manufacturer: Zhang Lab (Addgene plasmid # 52963)
  Vector type: Mammalian Expression, Lentiviral, CRISPR
  Selectable markers: Puromycin
Growth in bacteria
  Bacterial resistance: Ampicillin, 100 μg/mL
  Growth temperature: 37°C
  Growth strain: DH5alpha
  Copy number: High Copy
Gene/Insert
  Gene/Insert name: HIPK2 (alt names: HIPK2; NM_001113239.2)
  gRNA/shRNA sequence: ACTGGGCGAATGTATTTGAG
  Species: H. sapiens (human)
  Entrez Gene: HIPK2 (a.k.a. PRO0593)
  Promoter: hU6
  Cloning method: Unknown
  Sequencing primers: 5′ U6-F; 3′ pS2-R
Terms and licenses: Academic/Nonprofit Terms; Industry Terms: Not Available to Industry
Depositor comments: The gRNA was designed to target the following Genbank reference sequence(s): NM_001113239.2,NM_022740.4. Note that this plasmid does NOT contain Cas9. It should be used in conjunction with lentiCas9-Blast (Addgene #52962) or otherwise with cell lines already expressing Cas9. Browse the full kinome gRNA library at http://www.addgene.org/pooled-library/broadgpp-human-kinome/ or visit http://www.broadinstitute.org/rnai/public/ for detailed protocols and information.
How to cite: HIPK2 gRNA (BRDN0001147868) was a gift from John Doench & David Root (Addgene plasmid # 76752 ; http://n2t.net/addgene:76752 ; RRID:Addgene_76752)
