>Addgene plasmid #76752 | HIPK2 gRNA (BRDN0001147868) | depositor partial sequence | sequence record 144212 | Target Sequence
ACTGGGCGAATGTATTTGAG
