>Addgene plasmid #76752 | HIPK2 gRNA (BRDN0001147868) | addgene partial sequence | sequence record 186435 | hU6-F
TAGAAAGTAATAATTTCTTGGGTAGTTTGCAGTTTTAAAATTATGTTTTAAAATGGACTATCATATGCTT
ACCGTAACTTGAAAGTATTTCGATTTCTTGGCTTTATATATCTTGTGGAAAGGACGAAACACCGACTGGG
CGAATGTATTTGAGGTTTTAGAGCTAGAAATAGCAAGTTAAAATAAGGCTAGTCCGTTATCAACTTGAAA
AAGTGGCACCGAGTCGGTGCTTTTTTAAGCTTGGCGTAACTAGATCTTGAGACAAATGGCAGTATTCATC
CACAATTTTAAAAGAAAAGGGGGGATTGGGGGGTACAGTGCAGGGGAAAGAATAGTAGACATAATAGCAA
CAGACATACAAACTAAAGAATTACAAAAACAAATTACAAAAATTCAAAATTTTCGGGTTTATTACAGGGA
CAGCAGAGATCCACTTTGGCGCCGGCTCGAGGGGGCCCGGGTGCAAAGATGGATAAAGTTTTAAACAGAG
AGGAATCTTTGCAGCTAATGGACCTTCTAGGTCTTGAAAGGAGTGGGAATTGGCTCCGGTGCCCGTCAGT
GGGCAGAGCG
